>Addgene plasmid #231382 | pcDNA3.3_3xFLAG_SUMO_Eu1_HsAGO2(H712A) | addgene full sequence | sequence record 457985 | Addgene NGS Result
GTTAGGCGTTTTGCGCTGCTTCGCGATGTACGGGCCAGATATACGCGTTGACATTGATTATTGACTAGTT
ATTAATAGTAATCAATTACGGGGTCATTAGTTCATAGCCCATATATGGAGTTCCGCGTTACATAACTTAC
GGTAAATGGCCCGCCTGGCTGACCGCCCAACGACCCCCGCCCATTGACGTCAATAATGACGTATGTTCCC
ATAGTAACGCCAATAGGGACTTTCCATTGACGTCAATGGGTGGAGTATTTACGGTAAACTGCCCACTTGG
CAGTACATCAAGTGTATCATATGCCAAGTACGCCCCCTATTGACGTCAATGACGGTAAATGGCCCGCCTG
GCATTATGCCCAGTACATGACCTTATGGGACTTTCCTACTTGGCAGTACATCTACGTATTAGTCATCGCT
ATTACCATGGTGATGCGGTTTTGGCAGTACATCAATGGGCGTGGATAGCGGTTTGACTCACGGGGATTTC
CAAGTCTCCACCCCATTGACGTCAATGGGAGTTTGTTTTGGCACCAAAATCAACGGGACTTTCCAAAATG
TCGTAACAACTCCGCCCCATTGACGCAAATGGGCGGTAGGCGTGTACGGTGGGAGGTCTATATAAGCAGA
GCTCGTTTAGTGAACCGTCAGATCGCCTGGAGACGCCATCCACGCTGTTTTGACCTCCATAGAAGACACC
GGGACCGATCCAGCCTCCGGACTCTAGAGGATCGAACCCTTGCCACCATGGACTACAAAGACCATGACGG
TGATTATAAAGATCATGATATCGATTACAAGGATGACGATGACAAGCTTGGTGGTGCTAGCGGATCTGCT
GCGGGTGGCGAAGAAGATAAGAAACCGGCAGGTGGCGAAGGTGGCGGTGCCCATATCAACCTGAAAGTGA
AAGGTCAAGACGGCAACGAAGTCTTTTTCCGCATCAAACGTTCTACCCAGCTGAAAAAGCTGATGAACGC
ATACTGTGACCGTCAGTCTGTAGACATGAAGGCAATTGCTTTCCTCTTTAAGGGTCGTCGCCTACGTGCG
GAAAGGACCCCGGATGAACTGGAAATGGAAGATGGCGACGAAATCGACGCAATGCTGCACCAGACTGGAG
GCGGATCCTACTCGGGAGCCGGCCCCGCACTTGCACCTCCTGCGCCGCCGCCCCCCATCCAAGGATATGC
CTTCAAGCCTCCACCTAGACCCGACTTTGGGACCTCCGGGAGAACAATCAAATTACAGGCCAATTTCTTC
GAAATGGACATCCCCAAAATTGACATCTATCATTATGAATTGGATATCAAGCCAGAGAAGTGCCCGAGGA
GAGTTAACAGGGAAATCGTGGAACACATGGTCCAGCACTTTAAAACACAGATCTTTGGGGATCGGAAGCC
CGTGTTTGACGGCAGGAAGAATCTATACACAGCCATGCCCCTTCCGATTGGGAGGGACAAGGTGGAGCTG
GAGGTCACGCTGCCAGGAGAAGGCAAGGATCGCATCTTCAAGGTGTCCATCAAGTGGGTGTCCTGCGTGA
GCTTGCAGGCGTTACACGATGCACTTTCAGGGCGGCTGCCTAGCGTCCCTTTTGAGACGATCCAGGCCCT
GGACGTGGTCATGAGGCACTTGCCATCCATGAGGTACACCCCCGTGGGCCGCTCCTTCTTCACCGCGTCC
GAAGGCTGCTCTAACCCTCTTGGCGGGGGCCGAGAAGTGTGGTTTGGCTTCCATCAGTCCGTCCGGCCTT
CTCTCTGGAAAATGATGCTGAATATTGATGTGTCAGCAACAGCGTTTTACAAGGCACAGCCAGTAATCGA
GTTTGTTTGTGAAGTTTTGGATTTTAAAAGTATTGAAGAACAACAAAAACCTCTGACAGATTCCCAAAGG
GTAAAGTTTACCAAAGAAATTAAAGGTCTAAAGGTGGAGATAACGCACTGTGGGCAGATGAAGAGGAAGT
ACCGCGTCTGCAATGTGACCCGGCGGCCCGCCAGTCACCAAACATTCCCGCTGCAGCAGGAGAGCGGGCA
GACGGTGGAGTGCACGGTGGCCCAGTATTTCAAGGACAGGCACAAGCTTGTTCTGCGCTACCCCCACCTC
CCATGTTTACAAGTCGGACAGGAGCAGAAACACACCTACCTTCCCCTGGAGGTCTGTAACATTGTGGCAG
GACAAAGATGTATTAAAAAATTAACGGACAATCAGACCTCAACCATGATCAGAGCAACTGCTAGGTCGGC
GCCCGATCGGCAAGAAGAGATTAGCAAATTGATGCGAAGTGCAAGTTTCAACACAGATCCATACGTCCGT
GAATTTGGAATCATGGTCAAAGATGAGATGACAGACGTGACTGGGCGGGTGCTGCAGCCGCCCTCCATCC
TCTACGGGGGCAGGAATAAAGCTATTGCGACCCCTGTCCAGGGCGTCTGGGACATGCGGAAC
[405 nt withheld, positions 2443-2847]
AACAACATCCTGCTGCCCCAGGGCAGGCCGCCGGTGTTCCAGCAGCCCGTCATCTTTCTGGGAGCAGACG
TCACTCACCCCCCCGCCGGGGATGGGAAGAAGCCCTCCATTGCCGCCGTGGTGGGCAGCATGGACGCCCA
CCCCAATCGCTACTGCGCCACCGTGCGCGTGCAGCAGCACCGGCAGGAGATCATACAAGACCTGGCCGCC
ATGGTCCGCGAGCTCCTCATCCAGTTCTACAAGTCCACGCGCTTCAAGCCCACCCGCATCATCTTCTACC
GCGACGGTGTCTCTGAAGGCCAGTTCCAGCAGGTTCTCCACCACGAGTTGCTGGCCATCCGTGAGGCCTG
TATCAAGCTAGAAAAAGACTACCAGCCCGGGATCACCTTCATCGTGGTGCAGAAGAGGCACGCCACCCGG
CTCTTCTGCACTGACAAGAACGAGCGGGTTGGGAAAAGTGGAAACATTCCAGCAGGCACGACTGTGGACA
CGAAAATCACCCACCCCACCGAGTTCGACTTCTACCTGTGTAGTCACGCTGGCATCCAGGGGACAAGCAG
GCCTTCGCACTATCACGTCCTCTGGGACGACAATCGTTTCTCCTCTGATGAGCTGCAGATCCTAACCTAC
CAGCTGTGTCACACCTACGTGCGCTGCACACGCTCCGTGTCCATCCCAGCGCCAGCATACTACGCTCACC
TGGTGGCCTTCCGGGCCAGGTACCACCTGGTGGATAAGGAACATGACAGTGCTGAAGGAAGCCATACCTC
TGGGCAGAGTAACGGGCGAGACCACCAAGCACTGGCCAAGGCGGTCCAGGTTCACCAAGACACTCTGCGC
ACCATGTACTTTGCTTGAAAGGGTTCGATCCCTACCGGTTAGTAATGAGTTTAAACGGGGGAGGCTAACT
GAAACACGGAAGGAGACAATACCGGAAGGAACCCGCGCTATGACGGCAATAAAAAGACAGAATAAAACGC
ACGGGTGTTGGGTCGTTTGTTCATAAACGCGGGGTTCGGTCCCAGGGCTGGCACTCTGTCGATACCCCAC
CGAGACCCCATTGGGGCCAATACGCCCGCGTTTCTTCCTTTTCCCCACCCCACCCCCCAAGTTCGGGTGA
AGGCCCAGGGCTCGCAGCCAACGTCGGGGCGGCAGGCCCTGCCATAGCAGATCTGCGCAGCTGGGGCTCT
AGGGGGTATCCCC
[124 nt withheld, positions 4051-4174]
C
[91 nt withheld, positions 4176-4266]
A
[49 nt withheld, positions 4268-4316]
CCTTTGACGTTGGAGTCCACGTTCTTT
[37 nt withheld, positions 4344-4380]
ACCCTATCTCGGTCTATTCTTTTGATTTATAAGGGATTTTGCCGATTTCGGCCTATTGGTTAAAAAATGA
GCTGATTTAACAAAAATTTAACGCGAATTAATTCTGTGGAATGTGTGTCAGTTAGGGTGTGGAAAGTCCC
CAGGCTCCCCAGCAGGCAGAAGTATGCAAAGCATGCATCTCAATTAGTCAGCAACCAGGTGTGGAAAGTC
CCCAGGCTCCCCAGCAGGCAGAAGTATGCAAAGCATGCATCTCAATTAGTCAGCAACCATAGTCCCGCCC
CTAACTCCGCCCATCCCGCCCCTAACTCCGCCCAGTTCCGCCCATTCTCCGCCCCATGGCTGACTAATTT
TTTTTATTTATGCAGAGGCCGAGGCCGCCTCTGCCTCTGAGCTATTCCAGAAGTAGTGAGGAGGCTTTTT
TGGAGGCCTAGGCTTTTGCAAAAAGCTCCCGGGAGCTTGTATATCCATTTTCGGATCTGATCAAGAGACA
GGATGAGGATCGTTTCGCATGATTGAACAAGATGGATTGCACGCAGGTTCTCCGGCCGCTTGGGTGGAGA
GGCTATTCGGCTATGACTGGGCACAACAGACAATCGGCTGCTCTGATGCCGCCGTGTTCCGGCTGTCAGC
GCAGGGGCGCCCGGTTCTTTTTGTCAAGACCGACCTGTCCGGTGCCCTGAATGAACTGCAGGACGAGGCA
GCGCGGCTATCGTGGCTGGCCACGACGGGCGTTCCTTGCGCAGCTGTGCTCGACGTTGTCACTGAAGCGG
GAAGGGACTGGCTGCTATTGGGCGAAGTGCCGGGGCAGGATCTCCTGTCATCTCACCTTGCTCCTGCCGA
GAAAGTATCCATCATGGCTGATGCAATGCGGCGGCTGCATACGCTTGATCCGGCTACCTGCCCATTCGAC
CACCAAGCGAAACATCGCATCGAGCGAGCACGTACTCGGATGGAAGCCGGTCTTGTCGATCAGGATGATC
TGGACGAAGAGCATCAGGGGCTCGCGCCAGCCGAACTGTTCGCCAGGCTCAAGGCGCGCATGCCCGACGG
CGAGGATCTCGTCGTGACCCATGGCGATGCCTGCTTGCCGAATATCATGGTGGAAAATGGCCGCTTTTCT
GGATTCATCGACTGTGGCCGGCTGGGTGTGGCGGACCGCTATCAGGACATAGCGTTGGCTACCCGTGATA
TTGCTGAAGAGCTTGGCGGCGAATGGGCTGACCGCTTCCTCGTGCTTTACGGTATCGCCGCTCCCGATTC
GCAGCGCATCGCCTTCTATCGCCTTCTTGACGAGTTCTTCTGAGCGGGACTCTGGGGTTCGCGAAATGAC
CGACCAAGCGACGCCCAACCTGCCATCACGAGATTTCGATTCCACCGCCGCCTTCTATGAAAGGTTGGGC
TTCGGAATCGTTTTCCGGGACGCCGGCTGGATGATCCTCCAGCGCGGGGATCTCATGCTGGAGTTCTTCG
CCCACCCCAACTTGTTTATTGCAGCTTATAATGGTTACAAATAAAGCAATAGCATCACAAATTTCACAAA
TAAAGCATTTTTTTCACTGCATTCTAGTTGTGGTTTGTCCAAACTCATCAATGTATCTTATCATGTCTGT
ATACCGTCGACCTCTAGCTAGAGCTTGGCGTAATCATGGTCATAGCTGTTTCCTGTGTGAAATTGTTATC
CGCTCACAATTCCACACAACATACGAGCCGGAAGCATAAAGTGTAAAGCCTGGGGTGCCTAATGAGTGAG
CTAACTCACATTAATTGCGTTGCGCTCACTGCCCGCTTTCCAGTCGGGAAACCTGTCGTGCCAGCTGCAT
TAATGAATCGGCCAACGCGCGGGGAGAGGCGGTTTGCGTATTGGGCGCTCTTCCGCTTCCTCGCTCACTG
ACTCGCTGCGCTCGGTCGTTCGGCTGCGGCGAGCGGTATCAGCTCACTCAAAGGCGGTAATACGGTTATC
CACAGAATCAGGGGATAACGCAGGAAAGAACATGTGAGCAAAAGGCCAGCAAAAGGCCAGGAACCGTAAA
AAGGCCGCGTTGCTGGCGTTTTTCCATAGGCTCCGCCCCCCTGACGAGCATCACAAAAATCGACGCTCAA
GTCAGAGGTGGCGAAACCCGACAGGACTATAAAGATACCAGGCGTTTCCCCCTGGAAGCTCCCTCGTGCG
CTCTCCTGTTCCGACCCTGCCGCTTACCGGATACCTGTCCGCCTTTCTCCCTTCGGGAAGCGTGGCGCTT
TCTCATAGCTCACGCTGTAGGTATCTCAGTTCGGTGTAGGTCGTTCGCTCCAAGCTGGGCTGTGTGCACG
AACCCCCCGTTCAGCCCGACCGCTGCGCCTTATCCGGTAACTATCGTCTTGAGTCCAACCCGGTAAGACA
CGACTTATCGCCACTGGCAGCAGCCACTGGTAACAGGATTAGCAGAGCGAGGTATGTAGGCGGTGCTACA
GAGTTCTTGAAGTGGTGGCCTAACTACGGCTACACTAGAAGAACAGTATTTGGTATCTGCGCTCTGCTGA
AGCCAGTTACCTTCGGAAAAAGAGTTGGTAGCTCTTGATCCGGCAAACAAACCACCGCTGGTAGCGGTGG
TTTTTTTGTTTGCAAGCAGCAGATTACGCGCAGAAAAAAAGGATCTCAAGAAGATCCTTTGATCTTTTCT
ACGGGGTCTGACGCTCAGTGGAACGAAAACTCACGTTAAGGGATTTTGGTCATGAGATTATCAAAAAGGA
TCTTCACCTAGATCCTTTTAAATTAAAAATGAAGTTTTAAATCAATCTAAAGTATATATGAGTAAACTTG
GTCTGACAGTTACCAATGCTTAATCAGTGAGGCACCTATCTCAGCGATCTGTCTATTTCGTTCATCCATA
GTTGCCTGACTCCCCGTCGTGTAGATAACTACGATACGGGAGGGCTTACCATCTGGCCCCAGTGCTGCAA
TGATACCGCGAGACCCACGCTCACCGGCTCCAGATTTATCAGCAATAAACCAGCCAGCCGGAAGGGCCGA
GCGCAGAAGTGGTCCTGCAACTTTATCCGCCTCCATCCAGTCTATTAATTGTTGCCGGGAAGCTAGAGTA
AGTAGTTCGCCAGTTAATAGTTTGCGCAACGTTGTTGCCATTGCTACAGGCATCGTGGTGTCACGCTCGT
CGTTTGGTATGGCTTCATTCAGCTCCGGTTCCCAACGATCAAGGCGAGTTACATGATCCCCCATGTTGTG
CAAAAAAGCGGTTAGCTCCTTCGGTCCTCCGATCGTTGTCAGAAGTAAGTTGGCCGCAGTGTTATCACTC
ATGGTTATGGCAGCACTGCATAATTCTCTTACTGTCATGCCATCCGTAAGATGCTTTTCTGTGACTGGTG
AGTACTCAACCAAGTCATTCTGAGAATAGTGTATGCGGCGACCGAGTTGCTCTTGCCCGGCGTCAATACG
GGATAATACCGCGCCACATAGCAGAACTTTAAAAGTGCTCATCATTGGAAAACGTTCTTCGGGGCGAAAA
CTCTCAAGGATCTTACCGCTGTTGAGATCCAGTTCGATGTAACCCACTCGTGCACCCAACTGATCTTCAG
CATCTTTTACTTTCACCAGCGTTTCTGGGTGAGCAAAAACAGGAAGGCAAAATGCCGCAAAAAAGGGAAT
AAGGGCGACACGGAAATGTTGAATACTCATACTCTTCCTTTTTCAATATTATTGAAGCATTTATCAGGGT
TATTGTCTCATGAGCGGATACATATTTGAATGTATTTAGAAAAATAAACAAATAGGGGTTCCGCGCACAT
TTCCCCGAAAAGTGCCACCTGACGTCGACGGATCGGGAGATCTCCCGATCCCCTATGGTGCACTCTCAGT
ACAATCTGCTCTGATGCCGCATAGTTAAGCCAGTATCTGCTCCCTGCTTGTGTGTTGGAGGTCGCTGAGT
AGTGCGCGAGCAAAATTTAAGCTACAACAAGGCAAGGCTTGACCGACAATTGCATGAAGAATCTGCTTAG
G
Features (pLannotate 1.2.2; 20 found; start..end, strand, type, name):
     50..429     +  enhancer       CMV enhancer: human cytomegalovirus immediate early enhancer
    430..633     +  promoter       CMV promoter: human cytomegalovirus (CMV) immediate early promoter
    751..816     +  CDS            3xFLAG: three tandem FLAG® epitope tags, followed by an enterokinase cleavage site
    865..1122    +  CDS            SUMO1 (fragment): SUMO1_ORYSJ - Also known as SMT3, SUM1. Experimental evidence at protein level: Swiss-Prot protein existence level 1. Ubiquitin-like protein which can be covalently attached to target lysines as a monomer. Does not seem to be involved in protein degradation and may function as an antagonist of ubiquitin in the degradation process (By similarity). From Oryza sativa subsp. japonica (Rice).
   1129..3702    +  CDS            AGO2 (sequence partly withheld): AGO2_HUMAN - Also known as EIF2C2. Experimental evidence at protein level: Swiss-Prot protein existence level 1. Required for RNA-mediated gene silencing (RNAi) by the RNA- induced silencing complex (RISC). The 'minimal RISC' appears to include AGO2 bound to a short guide RNA such as a microRNA (miRNA) or short interfering RNA (siRNA). These guide RNAs direct RISC to complementary mRNAs that are targets for RISC-mediated gene silencing. The precise mechanism of gene silencing depends on the degree of complementarity between the miRNA or siRNA and its target. Binding of RISC to a perfectly comp
   3801..3849    +  polyA_signal   HSV TK poly(A) signal: herpes simplex virus thymidine kinase polyadenylation signal (Cole and Stacy, 1985)
   3940..3956    -  polyA_signal   bGH poly(A) signal (fragment): bovine growth hormone polyadenylation signal
   4051..4479    +  rep_origin     f1 ori (sequence partly withheld): f1 bacteriophage origin of replication; arrow indicates direction of (+) strand synthesis
   4493..4822    +  promoter       SV40 promoter: SV40 enhancer and early promoter
   4889..5680    +  CDS            neo: KKA2_KLEPN - Also known as kan, nptII. Experimental evidence at protein level: Swiss-Prot protein existence level 1. Resistance to kanamycin, neomycin, paromomycin, ribostamycin, butirosin and gentamicin B. From Klebsiella pneumoniae.
   5706..5864    +  CDS            ble (fragment): BLE_KLEPN - Experimental evidence at protein level: Swiss-Prot protein existence level 1. Binding protein with a strong affinity to the bleomycin family of antibiotics. Binds to CL990; an antimitotic-antibiotic compound. From Klebsiella pneumoniae.
   5859..5980    +  polyA_signal   SV40 poly(A) signal: SV40 polyadenylation signal
   6053..6069    -  protein_bind   lac operator: The lac repressor binds to the lac operator to inhibit transcription in E. coli. This inhibition can be relieved by adding lactose or isopropyl-β-D-thiogalactopyranoside (IPTG). lac repressor encoded by lacI
   6077..6107    -  promoter       lac promoter: promoter for the E. coli lac operon
   6122..6143    -  protein_bind   CAP binding site: CAP binding activates transcription in the presence of cAMP. E. coli catabolite activator protein
   6156..6248    -  CDS            lacI (fragment): lac repressor; lacI; The lac repressor binds to the lac operator to inhibit transcription in E. coli. This inhibition can be relieved by adding lactose or isopropyl-β-D-thiogalactopyranoside (IPTG).
   6431..7019    -  rep_origin     ori: high-copy-number ColE1/pMB1/pBR322/pUC origin of replication
   7190..8050    -  CDS            AmpR: β-lactamase; bla; confers resistance to ampicillin, carbenicillin, and related antibiotics
   8051..8155    -  promoter       AmpR promoter: bla
   8214..8266    -  misc_feature   bom (fragment): basis of mobility region from pBR322
