[The description below was written by a language model from this plasmid's Addgene catalogue record and pLannotate feature annotations shown in this document.]
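Description:
pcDNA3.3_3xFLAG_SUMO_Eu1_HsAGO2(H712A) is a mammalian expression plasmid of about 8.4 kb, built on the pcDNA3.3 backbone, for producing a point-mutant form of human Argonaute2 (AGO2) in cultured mammalian cells. It is propagated in E. coli as a high-copy plasmid through a ColE1/pUC-type origin with ampicillin selection from the β-lactamase gene, and it also carries an f1 phage origin. For selection in mammalian cells, an SV40 enhancer/early promoter drives a neomycin phosphotransferase gene terminated by an SV40 polyadenylation signal, allowing G418 selection. Short lac promoter/operator, lacI, ble, bGH poly(A) and bom fragments in the annotation appear to be backbone remnants rather than functional parts.

The expression cassette uses the human cytomegalovirus immediate-early enhancer and promoter to drive a single fusion open reading frame, which ends at an HSV thymidine kinase polyadenylation signal. The reading frame begins with a 3xFLAG epitope, followed by a SUMO domain and then the AGO2 coding sequence carrying the H712A substitution. The automated annotation matches the SUMO segment to a rice SUMO1 fragment, but the depositor describes it as SUMO_Eu1, an engineered orthogonal SUMO variant. Such a tag is generally intended to resist endogenous eukaryotic SUMO proteases while remaining cleavable by a matched engineered protease, so the tagged protein can be captured by FLAG affinity and released by specific cleavage. AGO2 is the guide-RNA-bound core of the RNA-induced silencing complex. The construct was deposited with a study of the structural basis of RNA slicing by human AGO2, though the record does not state the functional effect of the H712A mutation.
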