Addgene plasmid #231382: pcDNA3.3_3xFLAG_SUMO_Eu1_HsAGO2(H712A)
Purpose: Express mutant human AGO2 with N-terminal 3xFLAG-SUMO_Eu1 tag in mammalian cells
Depositing lab: David Bartel. Depositing organization: Whitehead Institute for Biomedical Research. Publication: The structural basis for RNA slicing by human Argonaute2. Mohamed AA, Wang PY, Bartel DP, Vos SM. Cell Rep. 2025 Jan 28;44(1):115166. doi: 10.1016/j.celrep.2024.115166. Epub 2024 Dec 31. PubMed 39932188.
Backbone
  Vector backbone: pcDNA3.3
  Backbone size w/o insert (bp): 5413
  Vector type: Mammalian Expression
  Selectable markers: Neomycin (select with G418)
Growth in bacteria
  Bacterial resistance: Ampicillin, 100 μg/mL
  Growth temperature: 37°C
  Growth strain: DH5alpha
  Copy number: High Copy
Gene/Insert
  Gene/Insert name: Human Argonaute2 (alt name: AGO2)
  Species: H. sapiens (human), Synthetic
  Insert size (bp): 2958
  Mutation: H712A
  Entrez Gene: AGO2 (a.k.a. CASC7, EIF2C2, LESKRES, LINC00980, PPD, Q10)
  Promoter: CMV
  Tag / fusion protein: 3xFLAG-SUMO_Eu1 (N terminal on insert)
  Cloning method: Other
  Sequencing primers: 5′ CMV Forward; 3′ TK-pA-R
Terms and licenses: Academic/Nonprofit Terms; Industry Terms: Not Available to Industry
Depositor comments: With engineered orthogonal SUMO_Eu1 (Vera Rodriguez et al., JCB 2019) in N-terminal tag. Please visit https://doi.org/10.1101/2024.08.19.608718 for bioRxiv preprint.
How to cite: pcDNA3.3_3xFLAG_SUMO_Eu1_HsAGO2(H712A) was a gift from David Bartel (Addgene plasmid # 231382 ; http://n2t.net/addgene:231382 ; RRID:Addgene_231382)
